Addgene plasmid #196987: pSECRETS-B
Purpose: For SECRETS protocol to screen for gRNA activity and specificity: BsaI cassette for gRNA expression or for cloning (x-)gRNA librarys + off-target for SECRETS counter-selection.
Depositing lab: Eric Josephs. Depositing organization: University of North Carolina at Greensboro. Publication: Selection of extended CRISPR RNAs with enhanced targeting and specificity. Herring-Nicholas A, Dimig H, Roesing MR, Josephs EA. Commun Biol. 2024 Jan 12;7(1):86. doi: 10.1038/s42003-024-05776-8. PubMed 38212640.
Backbone
  Vector backbone: pBbS2k-RFP
  Backbone size w/o insert (bp): 4000
  Total vector size (bp): 4500
  Modifications to backbone: TetR placed on pAmp promoter
  Vector type: Bacterial Expression, CRISPR, Synthetic Biology
Growth in bacteria
  Bacterial resistance: Kanamycin, 50 μg/mL
  Growth temperature: 30°C
  Growth strain: NEB Stable
  Copy number: Low Copy
Gene/Insert
  Gene/Insert name: Spy gRNA cassette
  Species: Synthetic
  Insert size (bp): 500
  Promoter: pltetO1
  Cloning method: Gibson Cloning
  Sequencing primers: 5′ GAGCGGATACATATTTGAATG; 3′ AAGTTGATAACGGACTAGCC
Resource information
  A portion of this plasmid was derived from a plasmid made by: Vector: pBbS2k-RFP (Plasmid #35330); insert: synthesized from IDT.
Terms and licenses: Academic/Nonprofit Terms; Industry Terms: Not Available to Industry
Depositor comments: Protocol to clone pSECRETS-B derivatives containing off-target sequences and standard gRNAs (or x-gRNA libraries) using USER available in reference.
How to cite: pSECRETS-B was a gift from Eric Josephs (Addgene plasmid # 196987 ; http://n2t.net/addgene:196987 ; RRID:Addgene_196987)
