[The description below was written by a language model from this plasmid's Addgene catalogue record and pLannotate feature annotations shown in this document.]
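Description:
pSECRETS-B is a low-copy bacterial plasmid built for the SECRETS protocol, a selection scheme that screens Streptococcus pyogenes Cas9 guide RNAs for activity and specificity. It derives from the BglBrick vector pBbS2k-RFP and replicates from the pSC101 origin with its required Rep101 (RepA) protein. Selection is by kanamycin through the neo/nptII gene, which is followed by a lambda t0 terminator. The catalogue lists a total size of about 4.5 kb, and the sequenced record is 4,612 nt.

The payload is a synthetic guide RNA cassette of roughly 500 bp under the tetracycline-regulated pLtetO-1 promoter. The annotation shows a tet operator just upstream of the S. pyogenes gRNA scaffold. The short "H1-2O2 promoter" and "HIV-1 5' LTR" fragments called in the same stretch are most likely spurious matches to parts of this bacterial promoter rather than genuine mammalian or viral elements. According to the record, a BsaI cassette ahead of the scaffold accepts either a single spacer or libraries of extended guide RNAs (x-gRNAs). The plasmid is also designed to carry an off-target sequence, so that guides which cut it are removed by counter-selection. Neither the BsaI sites nor an off-target site appears as an annotated feature.

Downstream of the scaffold lie a residual mRFP1 fragment left over from the parent vector and the rrnB T1 and T7Te terminators. TetR is encoded divergently and, as a stated backbone modification, is expressed constitutively from the AmpR (bla) promoter, which keeps guide expression repressed until a tetracycline-class inducer is added. The depositor notes that derivatives carrying off-target sequences and guides or x-gRNA libraries are made by USER cloning.
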