Features (pLannotate 1.2.2; 14 found; start..end, strand, type, name):
     10..630     -  CDS            tetR: TETR2_ECOLX - Experimental evidence at protein level: Swiss-Prot protein existence level 1. TetR is the repressor of the tetracycline resistance element; its N-terminal region forms a helix-turn-helix structure and binds DNA. Binding of tetracycline to TetR reduces the repressor affinity for the tetracycline resistance gene (tetA) promoter operator sites. From Escherichia coli.
    631..735     -  promoter       AmpR promoter: bla
    767..795     +  LTR            5' LTR (truncated) (fragment): truncated 5' long terminal repeat (LTR) from HIV-1
    812..830     +  protein_bind   tet operator: tetO; bacterial operator O2 for the tetR and tetA genes tetracycline repressor TetR
    836..855     +  promoter       H1-2O2 promoter (fragment): doxycycline-inducible variant of the human H1 RNA promoter (Henriksen et al., 2007)
    937..1012    +  misc_RNA       gRNA scaffold: guide RNA scaffold for the Streptococcus pyogenes CRISPR/Cas9 system
   1087..1167    +  CDS            mRFP1 (fragment): monomeric derivative of DsRed (Campbell et al., 2002)
   1200..1271    +  terminator     rrnB T1 terminator: transcription terminator T1 from the E. coli rrnB gene
   1287..1314    +  terminator     T7Te terminator: phage T7 early transcription terminator
   1845..2795    -  CDS            Rep101: RepA protein needed for replication with the pSC101 origin; rep101
   2843..3065    -  rep_origin     pSC101 ori: low-copy replication origin that requires the Rep101 protein
   3557..3651    -  terminator     lambda t0 terminator: transcription terminator from phage lambda
   3685..4476    -  CDS            neo: KKA2_KLEPN - Also known as kan, nptII. Experimental evidence at protein level: Swiss-Prot protein existence level 1. Resistance to kanamycin, neomycin, paromomycin, ribostamycin, butirosin and gentamicin B. From Klebsiella pneumoniae.
   4508..4612    -  CDS            tnpA (fragment): TN5P_ECOLX - Also known as tnp. Experimental evidence at protein level: Swiss-Prot protein existence level 1. Mediates transposition of transposon Tn5 by a 'cut and paste' mechanism. First, the monomeric transposase binds the 19 bp inverted DNA repeats flanking the transposon. Then, dimerization of the DNA- bound transposase creates a synaptic DNA complex. After nicking of the first DNA strand, excision of the transposon proceeds through a series of intermediates. The transposase then mediates the insertion of the transposon at a new site by strand transfer. The activity of the wild- type tran
>Addgene plasmid #196987 | pSECRETS-B | addgene full sequence | sequence record 389302 | Addgene NGS Result
GACGTCTTAAGACCCACTTTCACATTTAAGTTGTTTTTCTAATCCGCATATGATCAATTCAAGGCCGAAT
AAGAAGGCTGGCTCTGCACCTTGGTGATCAAATAATTCGATAGCTTGTCGTAATAATGGCGGCATACTAT
CAGTAGTAGGTGTTTCCCTTTCTTCTTTAGCGACTTGATGCTCTTGATCTTCCAATACGCAACCTAAAGT
AAAATGCCCCACAGCGCTGAGTGCATATAATGCATTCTCTAGTGAAAAACCTTGTTGGCATAAAAAGGCT
AATTGATTTTCGAGAGTTTCATACTGTTTTTCTGTAGGCCGTGTACCTAAATGTACTTTTGCTCCATCGC
GATGACTTAGTAAAGCACATCTAAAACTTTTAGCGTTATTACGTAAAAAATCTTGCCAGCTTTCCCCTTC
TAAAGGGCAAAAGTGAGTATGGTGCCTATCTAACATCTCAATGGCTAAGGCGTCGAGCAAAGCCCGCTTA
TTTTTTACATGCCAATACAATGTAGGCTGCTCTACACCTAGCTTCTGGGCGAGTTTACGGGTTGTTAAAC
CTTCGATTCCGACCTCATTAAGCAGCTCTAATGCGCTGTTAATCACTTTACTTTTATCTAAACGAGACAT
ACTCTTCCTTTTTCAATATTATTGAAGCATTTATCAGGGTTATTGTCTCATGAGCGGATACATATTTGAA
TGTATTTAGAAAAATAAACAAATAGGGGTTCCGCGCACATTTCCCCGAAAAGTGCCACCTGACGTCCTCT
GGCTAACTAGAGAACCCACTGCTTACTGGCTTATCGAAATTTCCCTATCAGTGATAGAGATTGACATCCC
TATCAGTGATAGAGATACTGAGCACGTGAGACCCATGCCATAGCGTTGTTTAGGGATAACAGGGTAATAC
TGTCCACACAATCTGCCCTGGTCTCCGTTTTAGAGCTAGAAATAGCAAGTTAAAATAAGGCTAGTCCGTT
ATCAACTTGAAAAAGTGGCACCGAGTCGGTGCTTTTTTGGCCGGCATGGTCCCAGCCTCCTCGCTGGCGC
CGGCTGGGCAACATGCTTCGGCATGGCGAATGGGACGACATCACCTCCCACAACGAAGACTACACCATCG
TTGAACAGTACGAACGTGCTGAAGGTCGTCACTCCACCGGTGCTTAAGGATCCAAACTCGAGTAAGGATC
TCCAGGCATCAAATAAAACGAAAGGCTCAGTCGAAAGACTGGGCCTTTCGTTTTATCTGTTGTTTGTCGG
TGAACGCTCTCTACTAGAGTCACACTGGCTCACCTTCGGGTGGGCCTTTCTGCGTTTATACCTAGGGTAC
GGGTTTTGCTGCCCGCAAACGGGCTGTTCTGGTGTTGCTAGTTTGTTATCAGAATCGCAGATCCGGCTTC
AGCCGGTTTGCCGGCTGAAAGCGCTATTTCTTCCAGAATTGCCATGATTTTTTCCCCACGGGAGGCGTCA
CTGGCTCCCGTGTTGTCGGCAGCTTTGATTCGATAAGCAGCATCGCCTGTTTCAGGCTGTCTATGTGTGA
CTGTTGAGCTGTAACAAGTTGTCTCAGGTGTTCAATTTCATGTTCTAGTTGCTTTGTTTTACTGGTTTCA
CCTGTTCTATTAGGTGTTACATGCTGTTCATCTGTTACATTGTCGATCTGTTCATGGTGAACAGCTTTGA
ATGCACCAAAAACTCGTAAAAGCTCTGATGTATCTATCTTTTTTACACCGTTTTCATCTGTGCATATGGA
CAGTTTTCCCTTTGATATGTAACGGTGAACAGTTGTTCTACTTTTGTTTGTTAGTCTTGATGCTTCACTG
ATAGATACAAGAGCCATAAGAACCTCAGATCCTTCCGTATTTAGCCAGTATGTTCTCTAGTGTGGTTCGT
TGTTTTTGCGTGAGCCATGAGAACGAACCATTGAGATCATACTTACTTTGCATGTCACTCAAAAATTTTG
CCTCAAAACTGGTGAGCTGAATTTTTGCAGTTAAAGCATCGTGTAGTGTTTTTCTTAGTCCGTTATGTAG
GTAGGAATCTGATGTAATGGTTGTTGGTATTTTGTCACCATTCATTTTTATCTGGTTGTTCTCAAGTTCG
GTTACGAGATCCATTTGTCTATCTAGTTCAACTTGGAAAATCAACGTATCAGTCGGGCGGCCTCGCTTAT
CAACCACCAATTTCATATTGCTGTAAGTGTTTAAATCTTTACTTATTGGTTTCAAAACCCATTGGTTAAG
CCTTTTAAACTCATGGTAGTTATTTTCAAGCATTAACATGAACTTAAATTCATCAAGGCTAATCTCTATA
TTTGCCTTGTGAGTTTTCTTTTGTGTTAGTTCTTTTAATAACCACTCATAAATCCTCATAGAGTATTTGT
TTTCAAAAGACTTAACATGTTCCAGATTATATTTTATGAATTTTTTTAACTGGAAAAGATAAGGCAATAT
CTCTTCACTAAAAACTAATTCTAATTTTTCGCTTGAGAACTTGGCATAGTTTGTCCACTGGAAAATCTCA
AAGCCTTTAACCAAAGGATTCCTGATTTCCACAGTTCTCGTCATCAGCTCTCTGGTTGCTTTAGCTAATA
CACCATAAGCATTTTCCCTACTGATGTTCATCATCTGAGCGTATTGGTTATAAGTGAACGATACCGTCCG
TTCTTTCCTTGTAGGGTTTTCAATCGTGGGGTTGAGTAGTGCCACACAGCATAAAATTAGCTTGGTTTCA
TGCTCCGTTAAGTCATAGCGACTAATCGCTAGTTCATTTGCTTTGAAAACAACTAATTCAGACATACATC
TCAATTGGTCTAGGTGATTTTAATCACTATACCAATTGAGATGGGCTAGTCAATGATAATTACTAGTCCT
TTTCCCGGGTGATCTGGGTATCTGTAAATTCTGCTAGACCTTTGCTGGAAAACTTGTAAATTCTGCTAGA
CCCTCTGTAAATTCCGCTAGACCTTTGTGTGTTTTTTTTGTTTATATTCAAGTGGTTATAATTTATAGAA
TAAAGAAAGAATAAAAAAAGATAAAAAGAATAGATCCCAGCCCTGTGTATAACTCACTACTTTAGTCAGT
TCCGCAGTATTACAAAAGGATGTCGCAAACGCTGTTTGCTCCTCTACAAAACAGACCTTAAAACCCTAAA
GGCTTAAGTAGCACCCTCGCAAGCTCGGGCAAATCGCTGAATATTCCTTTTGTCTCCGACCATCAGGCAC
CTGAGTCGCTGTCTTTTTCGTGACATTCAGTTCGCTGCGCTCACGGCTCTGGCAGTGAATGGGGGTAAAT
GGCACTACAGGCGCCTTTTATGGATTCATGCAAGGAAACTACCCATAATACAAGAAAAGCCCGTCACGGG
CTTCTCAGGGCGTTTTATGGCGGGTCTGCTATGTGGTGCTATCTGACTTTTTGCTGTTCAGCAGTTCCTG
CCCTCTGATTTTCCAGTCTGACCACTTCGGATTATCCCGTGACAGGTCATTCAGACTGGCTAATGCACCC
AGTAAGGCAGCGGTATCATCAACAGGCTTACCCGTCTTACTGTCCCTAGTGCTTGGATTCTCACCAATAA
AAAACGCCCGGCGGCAACCGAGCGTTCTGAACAAATCCAGATGGAGTTCTGAGGTCATTACTGGATCTAT
CAACAGGAGTCCAAGCGAGCTCTCGAACCCCAGAGTCCCGCTCAGAAGAACTCGTCAAGAAGGCGATAGA
AGGCGATGCGCTGCGAATCGGGAGCGGCGATACCGTAAAGCACGAGGAAGCGGTCAGCCCATTCGCCGCC
AAGCTCTTCAGCAATATCACGGGTAGCCAACGCTATGTCCTGATAGCGGTCCGCCACACCCAGCCGGCCA
CAGTCGATGAATCCAGAAAAGCGGCCATTTTCCACCATGATATTCGGCAAGCAGGCATCGCCATGGGTCA
CGACGAGATCCTCGCCGTCGGGCATGCGCGCCTTGAGCCTGGCGAACAGTTCGGCTGGCGCGAGCCCCTG
ATGCTCTTCGTCCAGATCATCCTGATCGACAAGACCGGCTTCCATCCGAGTACGTGCTCGCTCGATGCGA
TGTTTCGCTTGGTGGTCGAATGGGCAGGTAGCCGGATCAAGCGTATGCAGCCGCCGCATTGCATCAGCCA
TGATGGATACTTTCTCGGCAGGAGCAAGGTGAGATGACAGGAGATCCTGCCCCGGCACTTCGCCCAATAG
CAGCCAGTCCCTTCCCGCTTCAGTGACAACGTCGAGCACAGCTGCGCAAGGAACGCCCGTCGTGGCCAGC
CACGATAGCCGCGCTGCCTCGTCCTGCAGTTCATTCAGGGCACCGGACAGGTCGGTCTTGACAAAAAGAA
CCGGGCGCCCCTGCGCTGACAGCCGGAACACGGCGGCATCAGAGCAGCCGATTGTCTGTTGTGCCCAGTC
ATAGCCGAATAGCCTCTCCACCCAAGCGGCCGGAGAACCTGCGTGCAATCCATCTTGTTCAATCATGCGA
AACGATCCTCATCCTGTCTCTTGATCAGATCATGATCCCCTGCGCCATCAGATCCTTGGCGGCAAGAAAG
CCATCCAGTTTACTTTGCAGGGCTTCCCAACCTTACCAGAGGGCGCCCCAGCTGGCAATTCC
